LOCUS       Bxb1Donor_G315T_ADRB2_L 7659 bp ds-DNA circular 10-JUL-2019
DEFINITION  .
FEATURES             Location/Qualifiers
     misc_feature    3469..3476
                     /label="CREB full"
                     /ApEinfo_revcolor=#c6c9d1
                     /ApEinfo_fwdcolor=#c6c9d1
     misc_feature    3458..3607
                     /label="CRE Enhancer"
                     /ApEinfo_revcolor=#c7b0e3
                     /ApEinfo_fwdcolor=#c7b0e3
     misc_feature    3495..3499
                     /label="CREB half"
                     /ApEinfo_revcolor=#c6c9d1
                     /ApEinfo_fwdcolor=#c6c9d1
     misc_feature    complement(join(7025..7659,1..181))
                     /label="Kan"
                     /ApEinfo_revcolor=#d6b295
                     /ApEinfo_fwdcolor=#d6b295
     attB            570..613
                     /label="attB [BxB1]"
                     /ApEinfo_revcolor=#d59687
                     /ApEinfo_fwdcolor=#d59687
     misc_feature    5600..5839
                     /label="SV40_pA"
                     /ApEinfo_revcolor=#75c6a9
                     /ApEinfo_fwdcolor=#75c6a9
     misc_feature    complement(3568..3572)
                     /label="CREB half"
                     /ApEinfo_revcolor=#c6c9d1
                     /ApEinfo_fwdcolor=#c6c9d1
     misc_feature    717..1952
                     /label="ADRB2"
                     /ApEinfo_revcolor=#b7e6d7
                     /ApEinfo_fwdcolor=#b7e6d7
     misc_binding    1959..2533
                     /label="EMCV IRES"
                     /ApEinfo_revcolor=#f58a5e
                     /ApEinfo_fwdcolor=#f58a5e
     misc_feature    2534..2956
                     /label="Blasticidin"
                     /ApEinfo_revcolor=#b1ff67
                     /ApEinfo_fwdcolor=#b1ff67
     enhancer        3218..3449
                     /label="core insulator"
                     /ApEinfo_revcolor=#c6c9d1
                     /ApEinfo_fwdcolor=#c6c9d1
     misc_feature    642..710
                     /label="3x FLAG Tag"
                     /ApEinfo_revcolor=#c7b0e3
                     /ApEinfo_fwdcolor=#c7b0e3
     misc_feature    complement(3505..3509)
                     /label="CREB half"
                     /ApEinfo_revcolor=#c6c9d1
                     /ApEinfo_fwdcolor=#c6c9d1
     misc_feature    2977..3209
                     /label="BGH poly A terminator"
                     /ApEinfo_revcolor=#f58a5e
                     /ApEinfo_fwdcolor=#f58a5e
     misc_feature    3590..3597
                     /label="CREB full"
                     /ApEinfo_revcolor=#c6c9d1
                     /ApEinfo_fwdcolor=#c6c9d1
     misc_feature    3532..3539
                     /label="CREB full"
                     /ApEinfo_revcolor=#c6c9d1
                     /ApEinfo_fwdcolor=#c6c9d1
     misc_feature    633..641
                     /label="Kozak"
                     /ApEinfo_revcolor=#ff9ccd
                     /ApEinfo_fwdcolor=#ff9ccd
     misc_feature    3672..3702
                     /label="minP"
                     /ApEinfo_revcolor=#faac61
                     /ApEinfo_fwdcolor=#faac61
     misc_feature    3735..5387
                     /label="luciferase"
                     /ApEinfo_revcolor=#b4abac
                     /ApEinfo_fwdcolor=#b4abac
     misc_feature    3521..3607
                     /label="CRE segment"
                     /ApEinfo_revcolor=#c6c9d1
                     /ApEinfo_fwdcolor=#c6c9d1
     misc_feature    3558..3562
                     /label="CREB half"
                     /ApEinfo_revcolor=#c6c9d1
                     /ApEinfo_fwdcolor=#c6c9d1
ORIGIN
        1 cgctaccttt gccatgtttc agaaacaact ctggcgcatc gggcttccca tacaatcgat
       61 agattgtcgc acctgattgc ccgacattat cgcgagccca tttataccca tataaatcag
      121 catccatgtt ggaatttaat cgcggcctag agcaagacgt ttcccgttga atatggctca
      181 tactcttcct ttttcaatat tattgaagca tttatcaggg ttattgtctc atgagcggat
      241 acatatttga atgtatttag aaaaataaac aaataggggt tccgcgcaca tttccccgaa
      301 aagtgccacc tgacgtctaa gaaaccatta ttatcatgac attaacctat aaaaataggc
      361 gtatcacgag gccctttcgt ctcgcgcgtt tcggtgatga cggtgaaaac ctctgacaca
      421 tgcagctccc ggagacggtc acagcttgtc tgtaagcgga tgccgggagc agacaagccc
      481 gtcagggcgc gtcagcgggt gttggcgggt gtcggggctg gcttaactat gcggcatcag
      541 agcagattgt actgagagtg cacaagcttc cggcttgtcg acgacggcgg tctccgtcgt
      601 caggatCATC CGGGGTAGTA ATAAGGGCGA CCGCCGCCAC CATGGACTAC AAAGACCATG
      661 ACGGTGATTA TAAAGATCAT GACATCGATT ACAAGGATGA CGATGATAAA GGATCCGGCC
      721 AGCCTGGCAA TGGCAGCGCC TTTCTGCTGG CCCCTAATGG CTCTCACGCC CCCGATCACG
      781 ACGTGACCCA GGAACGGGAT GAAGTGTGGG TCGTGGGCAT GGGCATCGTG ATGAGCCTGA
      841 TCGTGCTGGC CATCGTGTTC GGCAACGTGC TCGTGATCAC CGCTATCGCC AAGTTCGAGC
      901 GGCTGCAGAC CGTGACCAAC TACTTCATCA CCTCCCTGGC CTGCGCCGAC CTCGTGATGG
      961 GACTGGCTGT GGTGCCTTTT GGAGCCGCCC ACATCCTGAT GAAGATGTGG ACCTTCGGCA
     1021 ACTTTTGGTG CGAGTTCTGG ACCAGCATCG ACGTGCTGTG CGTGACCGCC TCCATCGAGA
     1081 CACTGTGTGT GATCGCCGTG GACAGATACT TCGCCATCAC CAGCCCCTTC AAGTACCAGA
     1141 GCCTGCTGAC CAAGAACAAG GCCAGAGTGA TCATTCTGAT GGTGTGGATC GTGTCCGGCC
     1201 TGACCAGCTT CCTGCCCATC CAGATGCACT GGTACAGAGC CACCCACCAG GAAGCCATCA
     1261 ACTGCTACGC CAACGAAACC TGCTGCGACT TCTTCACAAA CCAGGCCTAC GCCATTGCCT
     1321 CCAGCATCGT GTCCTTCTAC GTGCCCCTCG TGATTATGGT GTTCGTGTAC AGCCGGGTGT
     1381 TCCAGGAAGC TAAGCGGCAG CTGCAGAAGA TCGACAAGAG CGAGGGCCGG TTCCACGTGC
     1441 AGAACCTGAG CCAGGTGGAA CAGGACGGCA GAACAGGCCA CGGCCTGCGG AGAAGCAGCA
     1501 AGTTCTGCCT GAAAGAGCAC AAGGCCCTGA AAACCCTGGG CATCATCATG GGCACCTTCA
     1561 CCCTGTGCTG GCTGCCCTTC TTCATCGTGA ACATCGTGCA CGTGATCCAG GACAACCTGA
     1621 TCCGGAAAGT GTACATCCTG CTGAACTGGA TCGGCACCGT GAACAGCGGC TTCAACCCCC
     1681 TGATCTACTG CAGAAGCCCC GACTTCCGGA TCGCCTTCCA GGAACTGCTG TGCCTGAGAA
     1741 GAAGCAGCCT GAAGGCCTAC GGCAACGGCT ACAGCAGCAA CGGCAATACC GGCGAGCAGA
     1801 GCGGCTACCA TGTGGAACAG GAAAAAGAAA ACAAGCTGCT GTGCGAGGAC CTGCCCGGCA
     1861 CCGAGGATTT TGTGGGCCAC CAGGGAACCG TGCCCAGCGA CAACATCGAC AGCCAGGGCA
     1921 GAAACTGCAG CACCAACGAC AGCCTGCTGT GAGCTAGCCC CCTCTCCCTC CCCCCCCCCT
     1981 AACGTTACTG GCCGAAGCCG CTTGGAATAA GGCCGGTGTG CGTTTGTCTA TATGTGATTT
     2041 TCCACCATAT TGCCGTCTTT TGGCAATGTG AGGGCCCGGA AACCTGGCCC TGTCTTCTTG
     2101 ACGAGCATTC CTAGGGGTCT TTCCCCTCTC GCCAAAGGAA TGCAAGGTCT GTTGAATGTC
     2161 GTGAAGGAAG CAGTTCCTCT GGAAGCTTCT TGAAGACAAA CAACGTCTGT AGCGACCCTT
     2221 TGCAGGCAGC GGAACCCCCC ACCTGGCGAC AGGTGCCTCT GCGGCCAAAA GCCACGTGTA
     2281 TAAGATACAC CTGCAAAGGC GGCACAACCC CAGTGCCACG TTGTGAGTTG GATAGTTGTG
     2341 GAAAGAGTCA AATGGCTCTC CTCAAGCGTA TTCAACAAGG GGCTGAAGGA TGCCCAGAAG
     2401 GTACCCCATT GTATGGGATC TGATCTGGGG CCTCGGTGCA CATGCTTTAC ATGTGTTTAG
     2461 TCGAGGTTAA AAAAACGTCT AGGCCCCCCG AACCACGGGG ACGTGGTTTT CCTTTGAAAA
     2521 ACACGATGAT AATATGAAAA CCTTCAACAT CTCTCAGCAG GATCTGGAGC TGGTGGAGGT
     2581 CGCCACTGAG AAGATCACCA TGCTCTATGA GGACAACAAG CACCATGTCG GGGCGGCCAT
     2641 CAGGACCAAG ACTGGGGAGA TCATCTCTGC TGTCCACATT GAAGCCTACA TTGGCAGGGT
     2701 CACTGTCTGT GCTGAAGCCA TTGCCATTGG GTCTGCTGTG AGCAACGGGC AGAAGGACTT
     2761 TGACACCATT GTGGCTGTCA GGCACCCCTA CTCTGATGAG GTGGACAGAT CCATCAGGGT
     2821 GGTCAGCCCC TGTGGCATGT GTAGAGAGCT GATCTCTGAC TATGCTCCTG ACTGCTTTGT
     2881 GCTCATTGAG ATGAATGGCA AGCTGGTCAA AACCACCATT GAGGAACTCA TCCCCCTCAA
     2941 GTACACCAGG AACTAATCTC GTTCGAAAAT CATCGCggcc cgactgtgcc ttctagttgc
     3001 cagccatctg ttgtttgccc ctcccccgtg ccttccttga ccctggaagg tgccactccc
     3061 actgtccttt cctaataaaa tgaggaaatt gcatcgcatt gtctgagtag gtgtcattct
     3121 attctggggg gtggggtggg gcaggacagc aagggggagg attgggaaga caatagcagg
     3181 catgctgggg atgcggtggg ctctatggCA CTTTTATGAG GGACAGCCCC CCCCCAAAGC
     3241 CCCCAGGGAT GTAATTACGT CCCTCCCCCG CTAGGGGGCA GCAGCGAGCC GCCCGGGGCT
     3301 CCGCTCCGGT CCGGCGCTCC CCCCGCATCC CCGAGCCGGC AGCGTGCGGG GACAGCCCGG
     3361 GCACGGGGAA GGTGGCACGG GATCGCTTTC CTCTGAACGC TTCTCGCTGC TCTTTGAGCC
     3421 TGCAGACACC TGGGGGGATA CGGGGAAAAG GACGCGTgca ccagacagtg acgtcagctg
     3481 ccagatccca tggccgtcat actgtgacgt ctttcagaca gcaccagaca gtgacgtcag
     3541 ctgccagatC CCatggccgt catactgtga cgtctttcag acaccccatt gacgtcaatg
     3601 ggagaacGGT ACCTGAGCTC GCTAGCCTCG AGGATATCAA GATCTGGCCT CGGCGGCCAA
     3661 GCTTAGACAC TAGAGGGTAT ATAATGGAAG CTCGACTTCC AGCTTGGCAA TCCGGTACTG
     3721 TTGGTAAAGC CACCATGGAA GATGCCAAAA ACATTAAGAA GGGCCCAGCG CCATTCTACC
     3781 CACTCGAAGA CGGGACCGCC GGCGAGCAGC TGCACAAAGC CATGAAGCGC TACGCCCTGG
     3841 TGCCCGGCAC CATCGCCTTT ACCGACGCAC ATATCGAGGT GGACATTACC TACGCCGAGT
     3901 ACTTCGAGAT GAGCGTTCGG CTGGCAGAAG CTATGAAGCG CTATGGGCTG AATACAAACC
     3961 ATCGGATCGT GGTGTGCAGC GAGAATAGCT TGCAGTTCTT CATGCCCGTG TTGGGTGCCC
     4021 TGTTCATCGG TGTGGCTGTG GCCCCAGCTA ACGACATCTA CAACGAGCGC GAGCTGCTGA
     4081 ACAGCATGGG CATCAGCCAG CCCACCGTCG TATTCGTGAG CAAGAAAGGG CTGCAAAAGA
     4141 TCCTCAACGT GCAAAAGAAG CTACCGATCA TACAAAAGAT CATCATCATG GATAGCAAGA
     4201 CCGACTACCA GGGCTTCCAA AGCATGTACA CCTTCGTGAC TTCCCATTTG CCACCCGGCT
     4261 TCAACGAGTA CGACTTCGTG CCCGAGAGCT TCGACCGGGA CAAAACCATC GCCCTGATCA
     4321 TGAACAGTAG TGGCAGTACC GGATTGCCCA AGGGCGTAGC CCTACCGCAC CGCACCGCTT
     4381 GTGTCCGATT CAGTCATGCC CGCGACCCCA TCTTCGGCAA CCAGATCATC CCCGACACCG
     4441 CTATCCTCAG CGTGGTGCCA TTTCACCACG GCTTCGGCAT GTTCACCACG CTGGGCTACT
     4501 TGATCTGCGG CTTTCGGGTC GTGCTCATGT ACCGCTTCGA GGAGGAGCTA TTCTTGCGCA
     4561 GCTTGCAAGA CTATAAGATT CAATCTGCCC TGCTGGTGCC CACACTATTT AGCTTCTTCG
     4621 CTAAGAGCAC TCTCATCGAC AAGTACGACC TAAGCAACTT GCACGAGATC GCCAGCGGCG
     4681 GGGCGCCGCT CAGCAAGGAG GTAGGTGAGG CCGTGGCCAA ACGCTTCCAC CTACCAGGCA
     4741 TCCGCCAGGG CTACGGCCTG ACAGAAACAA CCAGCGCCAT TCTGATCACC CCCGAAGGGG
     4801 ACGACAAGCC TGGCGCAGTA GGCAAGGTGG TGCCCTTCTT CGAGGCTAAG GTGGTGGACT
     4861 TGGACACCGG TAAGACACTG GGTGTGAACC AGCGCGGCGA GCTGTGCGTC CGTGGCCCCA
     4921 TGATCATGAG CGGCTACGTT AACAACCCCG AGGCTACAAA CGCTCTCATC GACAAGGACG
     4981 GCTGGCTGCA CAGCGGCGAC ATCGCCTACT GGGACGAGGA CGAGCACTTC TTCATCGTGG
     5041 ACCGGCTGAA GAGCCTGATC AAATACAAGG GCTACCAGGT AGCCCCAGCC GAACTGGAGA
     5101 GCATCCTGCT GCAACACCCC AACATCTTCG ACGCCGGGGT CGCCGGCCTG CCCGACGACG
     5161 ATGCCGGCGA GCTGCCCGCC GCAGTCGTCG TGCTGGAACA CGGTAAAACC ATGACCGAGA
     5221 AGGAGATCGT GGACTATGTG GCCAGCCAGG TTACAACCGC CAAGAAGCTG CGCGGTGGTG
     5281 TTGTGTTCGT GGACGAGGTG CCTAAAGGAC TGACCGGCAA GTTGGACGCC CGCAAGATCC
     5341 GCGAGATTCT CATTAAGGCC AAGAAGGGCG GCAAGATCGC CGTGTAATAA TACCGGTGCT
     5401 TCACAAACAC AGCGACGCAT CTGATTAAAG GGGGTACCTT ATGTTCACAA CTGGCGTGaa
     5461 tgtaactgta ttcagcgatg acccacacag gcatagagtg tctgctatta ataactatgc
     5521 tcaaaaattg tgtaccttta gctttttaat ttgtaaaggg gttaataagg aatatttgat
     5581 gtatagtgcc ttgactagaA TCTAGATAAC Tgatcataat cagccatacc acatttgtag
     5641 aggttttact tgctttaaaa aacctcccac acctccccct gaacctgaaa cataaaatga
     5701 atgCAATTGT TGTTGTTAAC TTGTTTATTG CAGCTTATAA TGGTTACAAA TAAAGCAATA
     5761 GCATCACAAA TTTCACAAAT AAAGCATTTT TTTCACTGCA TTCTAGTTGT GGTTTGTCCA
     5821 AACTCATCAA TGTATCTTAg gcgcgccGTT AACgatatcc atggtcatag ctgtttcctg
     5881 tgtgaaattg ttatccgctc acaattccac acaacatacg agccggaagc ataaagtgta
     5941 aagcctgggg tgcctaatga gtgagctaac tcacattaat tgcgttgcgc tcactgcccg
     6001 ctttccagtc gggaaacctg tcgtgccagc tgcattaatg aatcggccaa cgcgcgggga
     6061 gaggcggttt gcgtattggg cgctcttccg cttcctcgct cactgactcg ctgcgctcgg
     6121 tcgttcggct gcggcgagcg gtatcagctc actcaaaggc ggtaatacgg ttatccacag
     6181 aatcagggga taacgcagga aagaacatgt gagcaaaagg ccagcaaaag gccaggaacc
     6241 gtaaaaaggc cgcgttgctg gcgtttttcc ataggctccg cccccctgac gagcatcaca
     6301 aaaatcgacg ctcaagtcag aggtggcgaa acccgacagg actataaaga taccaggcgt
     6361 ttccccctgg aagctccctc gtgcgctctc ctgttccgac cctgccgctt accggatacc
     6421 tgtccgcctt tctcccttcg ggaagcgtgg cgctttctca tagctcacgc tgtaggtatc
     6481 tcagttcggt gtaggtcgtt cgctccaagc tgggctgtgt gcacgaaccc cccgttcagc
     6541 ccgaccgctg cgccttatcc ggtaactatc gtcttgagtc caacccggta agacacgact
     6601 tatcgccact ggcagcagcc actggtaaca ggattagcag agcgaggtat gtaggcggtg
     6661 ctacagagtt cttgaagtgg tggcctaact acggctacac tagaagaaca gtatttggta
     6721 tctgcgctct gctgaagcca gttaccttcg gaaaaagagt tggtagctct tgatccggca
     6781 aacaaaccac cgctggtagc ggtggttttt ttgtttgcaa gcagcagatt acgcgcagaa
     6841 aaaaaggatc tcaagaagat cctttgatct tttctacggg gtctgacgct cagtggaacg
     6901 aaaactcacg ttaagggatt ttggtcatga gattatcaaa aaggatcttc acctagatcc
     6961 ttttaaatta aaaatgaagt tttaaatcaa tctaaagtat atatgagtaa acttggtctg
     7021 acagttagaa aaactcatcg agcatcaaat gaaactgcaa tttattcata tcaggattat
     7081 caataccata tttttgaaaa agccgtttct gtaatgaagg agaaaactca ccgaggcagt
     7141 tccataggat ggcaagatcc tggtatcggt ctgcgattcc gactcgtcca acatcaatac
     7201 aacctattaa tttcccctcg tcaaaaataa ggttatcaag tgagaaatca ccatgagtga
     7261 cgactgaatc cggtgagaat ggcaaaagtt tatgcatttc tttccagact tgttcaacag
     7321 gccagccatt acgctcgtca tcaaaatcac tcgcatcaac caaaccgtta ttcattcgtg
     7381 attgcgcctg agcgagacga aatacgcgat cgctgttaaa aggacaatta caaacaggaa
     7441 tcgaatgcaa ccggcgcagg aacactgcca gcgcatcaac aatattttca cctgaatcag
     7501 gatattcttc taatacctgg aatgctgttt tcccagggat cgcagtggtg agtaaccatg
     7561 catcatcagg agtacggata aaatgcttga tggtcggaag aggcataaat tccgtcagcc
     7621 agtttagtct gaccatctca tctgtaacat cattggcaa
//
