[The description below was written by a language model from this plasmid's Addgene catalogue record and the feature table of its GenBank file.]
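Description:
Bxb1Donor_G315T_ADRB2_LucReporter is a promoterless donor plasmid built on a pUC57 backbone for site-specific integration into mammalian cell genomes by the Bxb1 serine recombinase. It is about 7.7 kb, is maintained at high copy in E. coli, and is selected with kanamycin. The bacterial replication origin is not annotated in the feature table. A Bxb1 attB site sits immediately upstream of the receptor cassette. Recombination with a matching attP landing pad in the host genome would insert the whole plasmid. The record lists no promoter for the insert, which suggests that expression depends on a promoter supplied at the landing pad, so that only correctly integrated copies are expressed.

Downstream of attB, a Kozak sequence and an N-terminal 3x FLAG tag precede the human beta-2 adrenergic receptor (ADRB2) carrying the G315T variant. An EMCV IRES links this coding region to a blasticidin resistance gene on the same transcript, which ends at a BGH polyadenylation signal. Blasticidin selection therefore enriches for integrants that express the receptor. A core insulator separates this unit from an independent reporter cassette. In that cassette, a CRE enhancer containing several full and half CREB binding sites sits upstream of a minimal promoter driving luciferase, followed by an SV40 polyadenylation signal. Because ADRB2 signals by raising cAMP, receptor activation should increase luciferase expression, linking the activity of the variant to a measurable output from the same integrated locus. The construct comes from a deep mutational scanning study of G protein-coupled receptors, where it appears to serve as an individual variant for testing in that assay.
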