Addgene plasmid #129793: Bxb1Donor_G315T_ADRB2_LucReporter
Purpose: encodes a donor vector for recombination with the Bxb1 recombinase with variant G315T of the Beta-2 Adrenergic Receptor and a cAMP-responsive luciferase reporter gene
Depositing lab: Sriram Kosuri. Depositing organization: University of California, Los Angeles (UCLA). Publication: Structural and functional characterization of G protein-coupled receptors with deep mutational scanning. Jones EM, Lubock NB, Venkatakrishnan AJ, Wang J, Tseng AM, Paggi JM, Latorraca NR, Cancilla D, Satyadi M, Davis JE, Babu MM, Dror RO, Kosuri S. Elife. 2020 Oct 21;9. pii: 54895. doi: 10.7554/eLife.54895. PubMed 33084570.
Backbone
  Vector backbone: pUC57
  Backbone manufacturer: Genewiz
  Backbone size w/o insert (bp): 6350
  Total vector size (bp): 7660
  Vector type: Mammalian Expression, Synthetic Biology
  Selectable markers: Blasticidin
Growth in bacteria
  Bacterial resistance: Kanamycin, 50 μg/mL
  Growth temperature: 37°C
  Growth strain: DH5alpha
  Copy number: High Copy
Gene/Insert
  Gene/Insert name: ADRB2 (alt name: Beta-2 Adrenergic Receptor)
  Species: H. sapiens (human)
  Insert size (bp): 1314
  Mutation: G315T
  GenBank ID: 154
  Entrez Gene: ADRB2 (a.k.a. ADRB2R, ADRBR, ARB2, B2AR, BAR, BETA2AR)
  Promoter: N/A
  Tag / fusion protein: 3x FLAG (N terminal on insert)
  Cloning method: Gibson Cloning
  Sequencing primers: 5′ ttgtcgacgacggcggtct; 3′ GCACACCGGCCTTATTCC
Terms and licenses: Academic/Nonprofit Terms; Industry Terms: Not Available to Industry
How to cite: Bxb1Donor_G315T_ADRB2_LucReporter was a gift from Sriram Kosuri (Addgene plasmid # 129793 ; http://n2t.net/addgene:129793 ; RRID:Addgene_129793)
