>Addgene plasmid #129793 | Bxb1Donor_G315T_ADRB2_LucReporter | depositor partial sequence | sequence record 255338 | Author sequence
NNNNNNNNNNNNNNNNNTGCACAAGCTTCCGGCTTGTCGACGACGGCGGTCTCCGTCGTCAGGATCATCC
GGGGTAGTAATAAGGGCGACCGCCGCCACCATGGACTACAAAGACCATGACGGTGATTATAAAGATCATG
ACATCGATTACAAGGATGACGATGATAAAGGATCCGGCCAGCCTGGCAATGGCAGCGCCTTTCTGCTGGC
CCCTAATGGCTCTCACGCCCCCGATCACGACGTGACCCAGGAACGGGATGAAGTGTGGGTCGTGGGCATG
GGCATCGTGATGAGCCTGATCGTGCTGGCCATCGTGTTCGGCAACGTGCTCGTGATCACCGCTATCGCCA
AGTTCGAGCGGCTGCAGACCGTGACCAACTACTTCATCACCTCCCTGGCCTGCGCCGACCTCGTGATGGG
ACTGGCTGTGGTGCCTTTTGGAGCCGCCCACATCCTGATGAAGATGTGGACCTTCGGCAACTTTTGGTGC
GAGTTCTGGACCAGCATCGACGTGCTGTGCGTGACCGCCTCCATCGAGACACTGTGTGTGATCGCCGTGG
ACAGATACTTCGCCATCACCAGCCCCTTCAAGTACCAGAGCCTGCTGACCAAGAACAAGGCCAGAGTGAT
CATTCTGATGGTGTGGATCGTGTCCGGCCTGACCAGCTTCCTGCCCATCCAGATGCACTGGTACAGAGCC
ACCCACCAGGAAGCCATCAACTGCTACGCCAACGAAACCTGCTGCGACTTCTTCACAAACCAGGCCTACG
CCATTGCCTCCAGCATCGTGTCCTTCTACGTGCCCCTCGTGATTATGGTGTTCGTGTACAGCCGGGTGTT
CCAGGAAGCTAAGCGGCAGCTGCAGAAGATCGACAAGAGCGAGGGCCGGTTCCACGTGCAGAACCTGAGC
CAGGTGGAACAGGACGGCAGAACAGGCCACGGCCTGCGGANAAGCAGCAAGTNCTGCCTGAAAGAGCACA
ANNCCTGAAAACCCTNNNATCATCATGGGCACNTCACCCTGNGCTGGCTGNCCTNCNTCATCNNGANATC
NNGCACGTGATCCANNANANCTGATCCGGAANNNGNTN
