>Addgene plasmid #129793 | Bxb1Donor_G315T_ADRB2_LucReporter | depositor partial sequence | sequence record 255339 | Author sequence
NNNNNNNNNNNNNNNNNCTGGGCATCATCATGGGCACCTTCACCCTGTGCTGGCTGCCCTTCTTCATCGT
GAACATCGTGCACGTGATCCAGGACAACCTGATCCGGAAAGAGGTGTACATCCTGCTGAACTGGATCACA
TACGTGAACAGCGGCTTCAACCCCCTGATCTACTGCAGAAGCCCCGACTTCCGGATCGCCTTCCAGGAAC
TGCTGTGCCTGAGAAGAAGCAGCCTGAAGGCCTACGGCAACGGCTACAGCAGCAACGGCAATACCGGCGA
GCAGAGCGGCTACCATGTGGAACAGGAAAAAGAAAACAAGCTGCTGTGCGAGGACCTGCCCGGCACCGAG
GATTTTGTGGGCCACCAGGGAACCGTGCCCAGCGACAACATCGACAGCCAGGGCAGAAACTGCAGCACCA
ACGACAGCCTGCTGTGAGCTAGCCCCCTCTCCCTCCCCCCCCCCTAACGTTACTGGCCGAAGCCGCTTGG
AATAAGGCCGGTGTGCGTTTGTCTATATGTGATTTTCCACCATATTGCCGTCTTTTGGCAATGTGAGGGC
CCGGAAACCTGGCCCTGTCTTCTTGACGAGCATTCCTAGGGGTCTTTCCCCTCTCGCCAAAGGAATGCAA
GGTCTGTTGAATGTCGTGAAGGAAGCAGTTCCTCTGGAAGCTTCTTGAAGACAAACAACGTCTGTAGCGA
CCCTTTGCAGGCAGCGGAACCCCCCACCTGGCGACAGGTGCCTCTGCGGCCAAAAGCCACGTGTATAAGA
TACACCTGCAAAGGCGGCACAACCCCAGTGCCACGTTGTGAGTTGGATAGTTGTGGAAAGAGTCAAATGG
CTCTCCTCAAGCGTATTCAACNAAGGGGCTGAAGGATGCCCAGAAAGGTACCCCATTGTATGGGATCTGA
TCTGGGGCCTCGGTGCACATGCTTTACATGTGTTTAGTCGAGGTTAAAAAAACGTCTNNNCCCCCGAACC
ACGGNGNCNTGGNTTTCCTTTNAAAANNCGATGATANNTGAAAANCCTTCANNATCTCTCANCAGNNTCT
NGANCTNNNNN
