LOCUS       Exported 7663 bp ds-DNA circular SYN 13-MAY-2021
DEFINITION  encodes a donor vector for recombination with the Bxb1 recombinase
            with variant G315T of the Beta-2 Adrenergic Receptor and a
            cAMP-responsive luciferase reporter gene.
ACCESSION   .
VERSION     .
KEYWORDS    Bxb1Donor_G315T_ADRB2_LucReporter
SOURCE      synthetic DNA construct
  ORGANISM  synthetic DNA construct
REFERENCE   1 (bases 1 to 7663)
  TITLE     Structural and Functional Characterization of G Protein-Coupled
            Receptors with Deep Mutational Scanning
  JOURNAL   Unpublished
REFERENCE   2 (bases 1 to 7663)
  AUTHORS   .
  TITLE     Direct Submission
  JOURNAL   Exported May 13, 2021 from SnapGene Server 1.1.58
            http://www.snapgene.com
FEATURES             Location/Qualifiers
     source          1..7663
                     /organism="synthetic DNA construct"
                     /mol_type="other DNA"
     primer_bind     59..78
                     /label=pRS-marker
                     /note="pRS vectors, use to sequence yeast selectable
                     marker"
     regulatory      163..172
                     /regulatory_class="other"
                     /note="vertebrate consensus sequence for strong initiation
                     of translation (Kozak, 1987)"
     CDS             172..237
                     /codon_start=1
                     /product="three tandem FLAG(R) epitope tags, followed by an
                     enterokinase cleavage site"
                     /label=3xFLAG
                     /translation="DYKDHDGDYKDHDIDYKDDDDK"
     misc_feature    1489..2062
                     /label=IRES
                     /note="internal ribosome entry site (IRES) of the
                     encephalomyocarditis virus (EMCV)"
     misc_feature    1512..2064
                     /label=IRES
                     /note="internal ribosome entry site (IRES) of the
                     encephalomyocarditis virus (EMCV)"
     primer_bind     complement(1656..1673)
                     /label=IRES reverse
                     /note="IRES internal ribosome entry site, reverse primer.
                     Also called pCDH-rev"
     primer_bind     1883..1902
                     /label=IRES-F
                     /note="IRES internal ribosome entry site, forward primer"
     polyA_signal    2514..2738
                     /label=bGH poly(A) signal
                     /note="bovine growth hormone polyadenylation signal"
     promoter        3202..3233
                     /label=minP
                     /note="minimal TATA-box promoter with low basal activity"
     regulatory      3260..3269
                     /regulatory_class="other"
                     /note="vertebrate consensus sequence for strong initiation
                     of translation (Kozak, 1987)"
     CDS             3266..4918
                     /codon_start=1
                     /product="firefly luciferase"
                     /label=luciferase
                     /note="synthetic luc2 version of the luciferase gene"
                     /translation="MEDAKNIKKGPAPFYPLEDGTAGEQLHKAMKRYALVPGTIAFTDA
                     HIEVDITYAEYFEMSVRLAEAMKRYGLNTNHRIVVCSENSLQFFMPVLGALFIGVAVAP
                     ANDIYNERELLNSMGISQPTVVFVSKKGLQKILNVQKKLPIIQKIIIMDSKTDYQGFQS
                     MYTFVTSHLPPGFNEYDFVPESFDRDKTIALIMNSSGSTGLPKGVALPHRTACVRFSHA
                     RDPIFGNQIIPDTAILSVVPFHHGFGMFTTLGYLICGFRVVLMYRFEEELFLRSLQDYK
                     IQSALLVPTLFSFFAKSTLIDKYDLSNLHEIASGGAPLSKEVGEAVAKRFHLPGIRQGY
                     GLTETTSAILITPEGDDKPGAVGKVVPFFEAKVVDLDTGKTLGVNQRGELCVRGPMIMS
                     GYVNNPEATNALIDKDGWLHSGDIAYWDEDEHFFIVDRLKSLIKYKGYQVAPAELESIL
                     LQHPNIFDAGVAGLPDDDAGELPAAVVVLEHGKTMTEKEIVDYVASQVTTAKKLRGGVV
                     FVDEVPKGLTGKLDARKIREILIKAKKGGKIAV"
     polyA_signal    5249..5370
                     /label=SV40 poly(A) signal
                     /note="SV40 polyadenylation signal"
     primer_bind     complement(5286..5305)
                     /label=SV40pA-R
                     /note="SV40 polyA, reverse primer"
     primer_bind     5340..5359
                     /label=EBV-rev
                     /note="SV40 polyA terminator, reverse primer"
     primer_bind     complement(5395..5411)
                     /label=M13 rev
                     /note="common sequencing primer, one of multiple similar
                     variants"
     primer_bind     complement(5395..5411)
                     /label=M13 Reverse
                     /note="In lacZ gene. Also called M13-rev"
     primer_bind     complement(5408..5430)
                     /label=M13/pUC Reverse
                     /note="In lacZ gene"
     protein_bind    5419..5435
                     /label=lac operator
                     /bound_moiety="lac repressor encoded by lacI"
                     /note="The lac repressor binds to the lac operator to
                     inhibit transcription in E. coli. This inhibition can be
                     relieved by adding lactose or
                     isopropyl-beta-D-thiogalactopyranoside (IPTG)."
     promoter        complement(5443..5473)
                     /label=lac promoter
                     /note="promoter for the E. coli lac operon"
     protein_bind    5488..5509
                     /label=CAP binding site
                     /bound_moiety="E. coli catabolite activator protein"
                     /note="CAP binding activates transcription in the presence
                     of cAMP."
     primer_bind     complement(5626..5643)
                     /label=L4440
                     /note="L4440 vector, forward primer"
     rep_origin      complement(5797..6385)
                     /direction=LEFT
                     /label=ori
                     /note="high-copy-number ColE1/pMB1/pBR322/pUC origin of
                     replication"
     primer_bind     complement(5877..5896)
                     /label=pBR322ori-F
                     /note="pBR322 origin, forward primer"
     CDS             complement(6556..7371)
                     /codon_start=1
                     /gene="aph(3')-Ia"
                     /product="aminoglycoside phosphotransferase"
                     /label=KanR
                     /note="confers resistance to kanamycin in bacteria or G418
                     (Geneticin(R)) in eukaryotes"
                     /translation="MSHIQRETSCSRPRLNSNMDADLYGYKWARDNVGQSGATIYRLYG
                     KPDAPELFLKHGKGSVANDVTDEMVRLNWLTEFMPLPTIKHFIRTPDDAWLLTTAIPGK
                     TAFQVLEEYPDSGENIVDALAVFLRRLHSIPVCNCPFNSDRVFRLAQAQSRMNNGLVDA
                     SDFDDERNGWPVEQVWKEMHKLLPFSPDSVVTHGDFSLDNLIFDEGKLIGCIDVGRVGI
                     ADRYQDLAILWNCLGEFSPSLQKRLFQKYGIDNPDMNKLQFHLMLDEFF"
     primer_bind     7279..7298
                     /label=Kan-R
                     /note="Kanamycin resistance gene, reverse primer"
     promoter        complement(7372..7476)
                     /gene="bla"
                     /label=AmpR promoter
     primer_bind     7544..7562
                     /label=pBRforEco
                     /note="pBR322 vectors, upsteam of EcoRI site, forward
                     primer"
     primer_bind     complement(7600..7622)
                     /label=pGEX 3'
                     /note="pGEX vectors, reverse primer"
ORIGIN
        1 caagcccgtc agggcgcgtc agcgggtgtt ggcgggtgtc ggggctggct taactatgcg
       61 gcatcagagc agattgtact gagagtgcac aagcttccgg cttgtcgacg acggcggtct
      121 ccgtcgtcag gatcatccgg ggtagtaata agggcgaccg ccgccaccat ggactacaaa
      181 gaccatgacg gtgattataa agatcatgac atcgattaca aggatgacga tgataaagga
      241 tccggccagc ctggcaatgg cagcgccttt ctgctggccc ctaatggctc tcacgccccc
      301 gatcacgacg tgacccagga acgggatgaa gtgtgggtcg tgggcatggg catcgtgatg
      361 agcctgatcg tgctggccat cgtgttcggc aacgtgctcg tgatcaccgc tatcgccaag
      421 ttcgagcggc tgcagaccgt gaccaactac ttcatcacct ccctggcctg cgccgacctc
      481 gtgatgggac tggctgtggt gccttttgga gccgcccaca tcctgatgaa gatgtggacc
      541 ttcggcaact tttggtgcga gttctggacc agcatcgacg tgctgtgcgt gaccgcctcc
      601 atcgagacac tgtgtgtgat cgccgtggac agatacttcg ccatcaccag ccccttcaag
      661 taccagagcc tgctgaccaa gaacaaggcc agagtgatca ttctgatggt gtggatcgtg
      721 tccggcctga ccagcttcct gcccatccag atgcactggt acagagccac ccaccaggaa
      781 gccatcaact gctacgccaa cgaaacctgc tgcgacttct tcacaaacca ggcctacgcc
      841 attgcctcca gcatcgtgtc cttctacgtg cccctcgtga ttatggtgtt cgtgtacagc
      901 cgggtgttcc aggaagctaa gcggcagctg cagaagatcg acaagagcga gggccggttc
      961 cacgtgcaga acctgagcca ggtggaacag gacggcagaa caggccacgg cctgcggaga
     1021 agcagcaagt tctgcctgaa agagcacaag gccctgaaaa ccctgggcat catcatgggc
     1081 accttcaccc tgtgctggct gcccttcttc atcgtgaaca tcgtgcacgt gatccaggac
     1141 aacctgatcc ggaaagaggt gtacatcctg ctgaactgga tcacatacgt gaacagcggc
     1201 ttcaaccccc tgatctactg cagaagcccc gacttccgga tcgccttcca ggaactgctg
     1261 tgcctgagaa gaagcagcct gaaggcctac ggcaacggct acagcagcaa cggcaatacc
     1321 ggcgagcaga gcggctacca tgtggaacag gaaaaagaaa acaagctgct gtgcgaggac
     1381 ctgcccggca ccgaggattt tgtgggccac cagggaaccg tgcccagcga caacatcgac
     1441 agccagggca gaaactgcag caccaacgac agcctgctgt gagctagccc cctctccctc
     1501 ccccccccct aacgttactg gccgaagccg cttggaataa ggccggtgtg cgtttgtcta
     1561 tatgtgattt tccaccatat tgccgtcttt tggcaatgtg agggcccgga aacctggccc
     1621 tgtcttcttg acgagcattc ctaggggtct ttcccctctc gccaaaggaa tgcaaggtct
     1681 gttgaatgtc gtgaaggaag cagttcctct ggaagcttct tgaagacaaa caacgtctgt
     1741 agcgaccctt tgcaggcagc ggaacccccc acctggcgac aggtgcctct gcggccaaaa
     1801 gccacgtgta taagatacac ctgcaaaggc ggcacaaccc cagtgccacg ttgtgagttg
     1861 gatagttgtg gaaagagtca aatggctctc ctcaagcgta ttcaacaagg ggctgaagga
     1921 tgcccagaag gtaccccatt gtatgggatc tgatctgggg cctcggtgca catgctttac
     1981 atgtgtttag tcgaggttaa aaaaacgtct aggccccccg aaccacgggg acgtggtttt
     2041 cctttgaaaa acacgatgat aatatgaaaa ccttcaacat ctctcagcag gatctggagc
     2101 tggtggaggt cgccactgag aagatcacca tgctctatga ggacaacaag caccatgtcg
     2161 gggcggccat caggaccaag actggggaga tcatctctgc tgtccacatt gaagcctaca
     2221 ttggcagggt cactgtctgt gctgaagcca ttgccattgg gtctgctgtg agcaacgggc
     2281 agaaggactt tgacaccatt gtggctgtca ggcaccccta ctctgatgag gtggacagat
     2341 ccatcagggt ggtcagcccc tgtggcatgt gtagagagct gatctctgac tatgctcctg
     2401 actgctttgt gctcattgag atgaatggca agctggtcaa aaccaccatt gaggaactca
     2461 tccccctcaa gtacaccagg aactaatctc gttcgaaaat catcgcggcc cgactgtgcc
     2521 ttctagttgc cagccatctg ttgtttgccc ctcccccgtg ccttccttga ccctggaagg
     2581 tgccactccc actgtccttt cctaataaaa tgaggaaatt gcatcgcatt gtctgagtag
     2641 gtgtcattct attctggggg gtggggtggg gcaggacagc aagggggagg attgggaaga
     2701 caatagcagg catgctgggg atgcggtggg ctctatggca cttttatgag ggacagcccc
     2761 ccccccaaag cccccaggga tgtaattacg tccctccccc gctagggggc agcagcgagc
     2821 cgcccggggc tccgctccgg tccggcgctc cccccgcatc cccgagccgg cagcgtgcgg
     2881 ggacagcccg ggcacgggga aggtggcacg ggatcgcttt cctctgaacg cttctcgctg
     2941 ctctttgagc ctgcagacac ctggggggat acggggaaaa ggacgcgtgc accagacagt
     3001 gacgtcagct gccagatccc atggccgtca tactgtgacg tctttcagac agcaccagac
     3061 agtgacgtca gctgccagat cccatggccg tcatactgtg acgtctttca gacaccccat
     3121 tgacgtcaat gggagaacgg tacctgagct cgctagcctc gaggatatca agatctggcc
     3181 tcggcggcca agcttagaca ctagagggta tataatggaa gctcgacttc cagcttggca
     3241 atccggtact gttggtaaag ccaccatgga agatgccaaa aacattaaga agggcccagc
     3301 gccattctac ccactcgaag acgggaccgc cggcgagcag ctgcacaaag ccatgaagcg
     3361 ctacgccctg gtgcccggca ccatcgcctt taccgacgca catatcgagg tggacattac
     3421 ctacgccgag tacttcgaga tgagcgttcg gctggcagaa gctatgaagc gctatgggct
     3481 gaatacaaac catcggatcg tggtgtgcag cgagaatagc ttgcagttct tcatgcccgt
     3541 gttgggtgcc ctgttcatcg gtgtggctgt ggccccagct aacgacatct acaacgagcg
     3601 cgagctgctg aacagcatgg gcatcagcca gcccaccgtc gtattcgtga gcaagaaagg
     3661 gctgcaaaag atcctcaacg tgcaaaagaa gctaccgatc atacaaaaga tcatcatcat
     3721 ggatagcaag accgactacc agggcttcca aagcatgtac accttcgtga cttcccattt
     3781 gccacccggc ttcaacgagt acgacttcgt gcccgagagc ttcgaccggg acaaaaccat
     3841 cgccctgatc atgaacagta gtggcagtac cggattgccc aagggcgtag ccctaccgca
     3901 ccgcaccgct tgtgtccgat tcagtcatgc ccgcgacccc atcttcggca accagatcat
     3961 ccccgacacc gctatcctca gcgtggtgcc atttcaccac ggcttcggca tgttcaccac
     4021 gctgggctac ttgatctgcg gctttcgggt cgtgctcatg taccgcttcg aggaggagct
     4081 attcttgcgc agcttgcaag actataagat tcaatctgcc ctgctggtgc ccacactatt
     4141 tagcttcttc gctaagagca ctctcatcga caagtacgac ctaagcaact tgcacgagat
     4201 cgccagcggc ggggcgccgc tcagcaagga ggtaggtgag gccgtggcca aacgcttcca
     4261 cctaccaggc atccgccagg gctacggcct gacagaaaca accagcgcca ttctgatcac
     4321 ccccgaaggg gacgacaagc ctggcgcagt aggcaaggtg gtgcccttct tcgaggctaa
     4381 ggtggtggac ttggacaccg gcaagacact gggtgtgaac cagcgcggcg agctgtgcgt
     4441 ccgtggcccc atgatcatga gcggctacgt taacaacccc gaggctacaa acgctctcat
     4501 cgacaaggac ggctggctgc acagcggcga catcgcctac tgggacgagg acgagcactt
     4561 cttcatcgtg gaccggctga agagcctgat caaatacaag ggctaccagg tagccccagc
     4621 cgaactggag agcatcctgc tgcaacaccc caacatcttc gacgccgggg tcgccggcct
     4681 gcccgacgac gatgccggcg agctgcccgc cgcagtcgtc gtgctggaac acggtaaaac
     4741 catgaccgag aaggagatcg tggactatgt ggccagccag gttacaaccg ccaagaagct
     4801 gcgcggtggt gttgtgttcg tggacgaggt gcctaaagga ctgaccggca agttggacgc
     4861 ccgcaagatc cgcgagattc tcattaaggc caagaagggc ggcaagatcg ccgtgtaata
     4921 ataccggtgc ttcacaaaca cagcgacgca tctgattaaa gggggtacct tatgttcaca
     4981 actggcgtga atgtaactgt attcagcgat gacccacaca ggcatagagt gtctgctatt
     5041 aataactatg ctcaaaaatt gtgtaccttt agctttttaa tttgtaaagg ggttaataag
     5101 gaatatttga tgtatagtgc cttgactaga atctagataa ctgatcataa tcagccatac
     5161 cacatttgta gaggttttac ttgctttaaa aaacctccca cacctccccc tgaacctgaa
     5221 acataaaatg aatgcaattg ttgttgttaa cttgtttatt gcagcttata atggttacaa
     5281 ataaagcaat agcatcacaa atttcacaaa taaagcattt ttttcactgc attctagttg
     5341 tggtttgtcc aaactcatca atgtatctta ggcgcgccgt taacgatatc catggtcata
     5401 gctgtttcct gtgtgaaatt gttatccgct cacaattcca cacaacatac gagccggaag
     5461 cataaagtgt aaagcctggg gtgcctaatg agtgagctaa ctcacattaa ttgcgttgcg
     5521 ctcactgccc gctttccagt cgggaaacct gtcgtgccag ctgcattaat gaatcggcca
     5581 acgcgcgggg agaggcggtt tgcgtattgg gcgctcttcc gcttcctcgc tcactgactc
     5641 gctgcgctcg gtcgttcggc tgcggcgagc ggtatcagct cactcaaagg cggtaatacg
     5701 gttatccaca gaatcagggg ataacgcagg aaagaacatg tgagcaaaag gccagcaaaa
     5761 ggccaggaac cgtaaaaagg ccgcgttgct ggcgtttttc cataggctcc gcccccctga
     5821 cgagcatcac aaaaatcgac gctcaagtca gaggtggcga aacccgacag gactataaag
     5881 ataccaggcg tttccccctg gaagctccct cgtgcgctct cctgttccga ccctgccgct
     5941 taccggatac ctgtccgcct ttctcccttc gggaagcgtg gcgctttctc atagctcacg
     6001 ctgtaggtat ctcagttcgg tgtaggtcgt tcgctccaag ctgggctgtg tgcacgaacc
     6061 ccccgttcag cccgaccgct gcgccttatc cggtaactat cgtcttgagt ccaacccggt
     6121 aagacacgac ttatcgccac tggcagcagc cactggtaac aggattagca gagcgaggta
     6181 tgtaggcggt gctacagagt tcttgaagtg gtggcctaac tacggctaca ctagaagaac
     6241 agtatttggt atctgcgctc tgctgaagcc agttaccttc ggaaaaagag ttggtagctc
     6301 ttgatccggc aaacaaacca ccgctggtag cggtggtttt tttgtttgca agcagcagat
     6361 tacgcgcaga aaaaaaggat ctcaagaaga tcctttgatc ttttctacgg ggtctgacgc
     6421 tcagtggaac gaaaactcac gttaagggat tttggtcatg agattatcaa aaaggatctt
     6481 cacctagatc cttttaaatt aaaaatgaag ttttaaatca atctaaagta tatatgagta
     6541 aacttggtct gacagttaga aaaactcatc gagcatcaaa tgaaactgca atttattcat
     6601 atcaggatta tcaataccat atttttgaaa aagccgtttc tgtaatgaag gagaaaactc
     6661 accgaggcag ttccatagga tggcaagatc ctggtatcgg tctgcgattc cgactcgtcc
     6721 aacatcaata caacctatta atttcccctc gtcaaaaata aggttatcaa gtgagaaatc
     6781 accatgagtg acgactgaat ccggtgagaa tggcaaaagt ttatgcattt ctttccagac
     6841 ttgttcaaca ggccagccat tacgctcgtc atcaaaatca ctcgcatcaa ccaaaccgtt
     6901 attcattcgt gattgcgcct gagcgagacg aaatacgcga tcgctgttaa aaggacaatt
     6961 acaaacagga atcgaatgca accggcgcag gaacactgcc agcgcatcaa caatattttc
     7021 acctgaatca ggatattctt ctaatacctg gaatgctgtt ttcccaggga tcgcagtggt
     7081 gagtaaccat gcatcatcag gagtacggat aaaatgcttg atggtcggaa gaggcataaa
     7141 ttccgtcagc cagtttagtc tgaccatctc atctgtaaca tcattggcaa cgctaccttt
     7201 gccatgtttc agaaacaact ctggcgcatc gggcttccca tacaatcgat agattgtcgc
     7261 acctgattgc ccgacattat cgcgagccca tttataccca tataaatcag catccatgtt
     7321 ggaatttaat cgcggcctag agcaagacgt ttcccgttga atatggctca tactcttcct
     7381 ttttcaatat tattgaagca tttatcaggg ttattgtctc atgagcggat acatatttga
     7441 atgtatttag aaaaataaac aaataggggt tccgcgcaca tttccccgaa aagtgccacc
     7501 tgacgtctaa gaaaccatta ttatcatgac attaacctat aaaaataggc gtatcacgag
     7561 gccctttcgt ctcgcgcgtt tcggtgatga cggtgaaaac ctctgacaca tgcagctccc
     7621 ggagacggtc acagcttgtc tgtaagcgga tgccgggagc aga
//
